>Addgene plasmid #184012 | pcDNA-Prom1 SV8 (-Ex19a) | addgene full sequence | sequence record 362442 | Addgene NGS Result
GACGGATCGGGAGATCTCCCGATCCCCTATGGTGCACTCTCAGTACAATCTGCTCTGATGCCGCATAGTT
AAGCCAGTATCTGCTCCCTGCTTGTGTGTTGGAGGTCGCTGAGTAGTGCGCGAGCAAAATTTAAGCTACA
ACAAGGCAAGGCTTGACCGACAATTGCATGAAGAATCTGCTTAGGGTTAGGCGTTTTGCGCTGCTTCGCG
ATGTACGGGCCAGATATACGCGTTGACATTGATTATTGACTAGTTATTAATAGTAATCAATTACGGGGTC
ATTAGTTCATAGCCCATATATGGAGTTCCGCGTTACATAACTTACGGTAAATGGCCCGCCTGGCTGACCG
CCCAACGACCCCCGCCCATTGACGTCAATAATGACGTATGTTCCCATAGTAACGCCAATAGGGACTTTCC
ATTGACGTCAATGGGTGGAGTATTTACGGTAAACTGCCCACTTGGCAGTACATCAAGTGTATCATATGCC
AAGTACGCCCCCTATTGACGTCAATGACGGTAAATGGCCCGCCTGGCATTATGCCCAGTACATGACCTTA
TGGGACTTTCCTACTTGGCAGTACATCTACGTATTAGTCATCGCTATTACCATGGTGATGCGGTTTTGGC
AGTACATCAATGGGCGTGGATAGCGGTTTGACTCACGGGGATTTCCAAGTCTCCACCCCATTGACGTCAA
TGGGAGTTTGTTTTGGCACCAAAATCAACGGGACTTTCCAAAATGTCGTAACAACTCCGCCCCATTGACG
CAAATGGGCGGTAGGCGTGTACGGTGGGAGGTCTATATAAGCAGAGCTCTCTGGCTAACTAGAGAACCCA
CTGCTTACTGGCTTATCGAAATTAATACGACTCACTATAGGGAGACCCAAGCTGCCACCATGGCTCTCGT
CTTCAGTGCCCTGCTGTTACTGGGGCTGTGTGGAAAGATCTCTTCAGAAGGTCAGCCTGCATTCCATAAC
ACTCCTGGGGCTATGAATTATGAATTGCCTACCACCAAATATGAGACCCAAGATACCTTCAATGCTGGGA
TTGTTGGCCCTCTCTACAAAATGGTGCACATCTTCCTCAACGTGGTCCAGCCGAATGACTTCCCTCTAGA
TTTGATCAAAAAACTCATACAGAACAAGAACTTTGACATCTCAGTTGATTCCAAGGAGCCAGAAATCATA
GTCTTGGCTCTGAAGATTGCCCTCTATGAGATCGGAGTCCTTATCTGCGCCATCCTGGGACTGCTGTTCA
TTATCCTCATGCCTCTGGTGGGCTGCTTCTTTTGTATGTGCCGTTGCTGCAACAAATGCGGCGGAGAGAT
GCACCAGCGGCAGAAGCAGAATGCGCCATGCAGGAGGAAGTGCTTGGGCCTCTCCCTCCTGGTGATTTGT
CTGCTCATGAGCCTTGGCATTATATATGGCTTTGTGGCTAACCAGCAGACCAGGACTCGGATCAAAGGGA
CCCAGAAACTGGCAAAGAGCAATTTCAGAGACTTTCAAACACTCCTGACTGAAACACCAAAGCAAATTGA
CTATGTAGTGGAGCAGTACACCAACACCAAGAACAAGGCATTCTCAGACCTGGATGGCATCGGCTCCGTG
CTGGGAGGCAGAATAAAGGACCAACTAAAACCCAAAGTAACTCCTGTCCTCGAAGAGATTAAGGCCATGG
CGACAGCCATCAAACAGACCAAGGATGCCCTGCAGAACATGAGCAGCAGCCTGAAAAGTCTCCAAGATGC
AGCCACCCAGCTCAATACCAACCTGAGCTCTGTGAGAAACAGCATCGAGAATTCGCTCAGCAGCAGTGAC
TGTACCTCAGATCCAGCCAGCAAGATCTGCGATAGCATCAGACCAAGCCTAAGCAGTCTGGGGAGCAGCC
TCAATTCAAGTCAGCTCCCATCAGTGGATAGAGAACTCAACACTGTTACTGAAGTCGACAAAACTGATCT
GGAGAGCCTCGTCAAAAGGGGGTATACGACAATTGATGAAATACCCAATACAATACAAAACCAAACTGTG
GATGTCATCAAAGACGTCAAAAATACCTTGGACTCCATTAGCTCCAACATTAAGGACATGAGCCAAAGTA
TTCCTATTGAGGATATGCTGTTACAGGTCTCCCATTACCTTAATAACAGCAACAGATACTTAAACCAGGA
GCTGCCCAAGCTGGAAGAATATGACTCGTACTGGTGGCTGGGTGGCTTGATTGTCTGCTTTCTGCTGACT
CTCATTGTGACCTTCTTTTTCCTGGGCTTGCTGTGTGGTGTGTTTGGCTATGACAAGCATGCCACCCCAA
CTAGAAGAGGCTGTGTGTCCAACACTGGAGGCATCTTCCTCATGGCTGGGGTTGGATTCGGCTTCCTTTT
TTGCTGGATATTGATGATCCTTGTGGTTCTTACGTTTGTTGTTGGTGCAAATGTGGAAAAGTTGCTCTGC
GAACCTTATGAAAACAAGAAATTATTACAGGTTTTGGACACTCCCTATCTGCTCAAGGAACAATGGCAAT
TTTATCTTTCTGGCATGCTATTCAATAACCCAGACATTAACATGACCTTTGAGCAAGTCTACAGGGATTG
CAAAAGAGGTCGAGGTATATATGCTGCTTTTCAGCTTGAGAATGTCGTCAACGTCAGTGATCATTTCAAC
ATTGACCAGATTTCTGAAAACATAAATACGGAGTTGGAAAACCTGAATGTGAACATTGATAGCATTGAAC
TGTTGGATAACACAGGAAGGAAGAGCCTCGAGGACTTTGCACATTCTGGGATAGATACAATCGATTATTC
CACATACTTGAAGGAGACTGAGAAATCCCCTACTGAAGTGAATCTGCTGACATTTGCCTCTACCCTGGAA
GCAAAAGCAAACCAGTTGCCTGAAGGAAAGCTGAAACAGGCCTTCTTACTGGATGTACAGAATATAAGAG
CCATCCACCAGCATCTCCTCCCTCCTGTGCAGCAATCACTGAATACGTTAAGACAAAGTGTCTGGACCCT
CCAGCAAACAAGCAACAAGTTGCCGGAGAAAGTGAAGAAGATCCTTGCCTCTTTGGACTCTGTTCAGCAT
TTCCTCACCAATAACGTTTCCCTCATCGTTATCGGGGAAACGAAGAAGTTTGGGAAAACAATACTAGGCT
ACTTTGAACATTATCTGCACTGGGTCTTTTATGCCATCACAGAGAAGATGACATCCTGCAAACCCATGGC
CACCGCGATGGACTCTGCTGTTAATGGCATTCTGTGTGGCTATGTTGCGGACCCTCTGAATTTGTTCTGG
TTCGGCATAGGGAAAGCCACGGTGCTCTTACTTCCGGCTGTAATCATTGCTATCAAGCTGGCCAAGTACT
ATCGCAGGATGGATTCAGAGGATGTATACGACGACCCGTCTCGATACGACTACAAAGACGATGACGACAA
GTGAGTTTAAACCCGCTGATCAGCATCGACTGTGCCTTCTAGTTGCCAGCCATCTGTTGTTTGCCCCTCC
CCCGTGCCTTCCTTGACCCTGGAAGGTGCCACTCCCACTGTCCTTTCCTAATAAAATGAGGAAATTGCAT
CGCATTGTCTGAGTAGGTGTCATTCTATTCTGGGGGGTGGGGTGGGGCAGGACAGCAAGGGGGAGGATTG
GGAAGACAATAGCAGGCATGCTGGGGATGCGGTGGGCTCTATGGCTTCTGAGGCGGAAAGAACCAGCTGG
GGCTCTAGGGGGTATCCCC
[124 nt withheld, positions 3730-3853]
C
[91 nt withheld, positions 3855-3945]
A
[49 nt withheld, positions 3947-3995]
CCTTTGACGTTGGAGTCCACGTTCTTT
[37 nt withheld, positions 4023-4059]
ACCCTATCTCGGTCTATTCTTTTGATTTATAAGGGATTTTGCCGATTTCGGCCTATTGGTTAAAAAATGA
GCTGATTTAACAAAAATTTAACGCGAATTAATTCTGTGGAATGTGTGTCAGTTAGGGTGTGGAAAGTCCC
CAGGCTCCCCAGCAGGCAGAAGTATGCAAAGCATGCATCTCAATTAGTCAGCAACCAGGTGTGGAAAGTC
CCCAGGCTCCCCAGCAGGCAGAAGTATGCAAAGCATGCATCTCAATTAGTCAGCAACCATAGTCCCGCCC
CTAACTCCGCCCATCCCGCCCCTAACTCCGCCCAGTTCCGCCCATTCTCCGCCCCATGGCTGACTAATTT
TTTTTATTTATGCAGAGGCCGAGGCCGCCTCTGCCTCTGAGCTATTCCAGAAGTAGTGAGGAGGCTTTTT
TGGAGGCCTAGGCTTTTGCAAAAAGCTCCCGGGAGCTTGTATATCCATTTTCGGATCTGATCAAGAGACA
GGATGAGGATCGTTTCGCATGATTGAACAAGATGGATTGCACGCAGGTTCTCCGGCCGCTTGGGTGGAGA
GGCTATTCGGCTATGACTGGGCACAACAGACAATCGGCTGCTCTGATGCCGCCGTGTTCCGGCTGTCAGC
GCAGGGGCGCCCGGTTCTTTTTGTCAAGACCGACCTGTCCGGTGCCCTGAATGAACTGCAGGACGAGGCA
GCGCGGCTATCGTGGCTGGCCACGACGGGCGTTCCTTGCGCAGCTGTGCTCGACGTTGTCACTGAAGCGG
GAAGGGACTGGCTGCTATTGGGCGAAGTGCCGGGGCAGGATCTCCTGTCATCTCACCTTGCTCCTGCCGA
GAAAGTATCCATCATGGCTGATGCAATGCGGCGGCTGCATACGCTTGATCCGGCTACCTGCCCATTCGAC
CACCAAGCGAAACATCGCATCGAGCGAGCACGTACTCGGATGGAAGCCGGTCTTGTCGATCAGGATGATC
TGGACGAAGAGCATCAGGGGCTCGCGCCAGCCGAACTGTTCGCCAGGCTCAAGGCGCGCATGCCCGACGG
CGAGGATCTCGTCGTGACCCATGGCGATGCCTGCTTGCCGAATATCATGGTGGAAAATGGCCGCTTTTCT
GGATTCATCGACTGTGGCCGGCTGGGTGTGGCGGACCGCTATCAGGACATAGCGTTGGCTACCCGTGATA
TTGCTGAAGAGCTTGGCGGCGAATGGGCTGACCGCTTCCTCGTGCTTTACGGTATCGCCGCTCCCGATTC
GCAGCGCATCGCCTTCTATCGCCTTCTTGACGAGTTCTTCTGAGCGGGACTCTGGGGTTCGAAATGACCG
ACCAAGCGACGCCCAACCTGCCATCACGAGATTTCGATTCCACCGCCGCCTTCTATGAAAGGTTGGGCTT
CGGAATCGTTTTCCGGGACGCCGGCTGGATGATCCTCCAGCGCGGGGATCTCATGCTGGAGTTCTTCGCC
CACCCCAACTTGTTTATTGCAGCTTATAATGGTTACAAATAAAGCAATAGCATCACAAATTTCACAAATA
AAGCATTTTTTTCACTGCATTCTAGTTGTGGTTTGTCCAAACTCATCAATGTATCTTATCATGTCTGTAT
ACCGTCGACCTCTAGCTAGAGCTTGGCGTAATCATGGTCATAGCTGTTTCCTGTGTGAAATTGTTATCCG
CTCACAATTCCACACAACATACGAGCCGGAAGCATAAAGTGTAAAGCCTGGGGTGCCTAATGAGTGAGCT
AACTCACATTAATTGCGTTGCGCTCACTGCCCGCTTTCCAGTCGGGAAACCTGTCGTGCCAGCTGCATTA
ATGAATCGGCCAACGCGCGGGGAGAGGCGGTTTGCGTATTGGGCGCTCTTCCGCTTCCTCGCTCACTGAC
TCGCTGCGCTCGGTCGTTCGGCTGCGGCGAGCGGTATCAGCTCACTCAAAGGCGGTAATACGGTTATCCA
CAGAATCAGGGGATAACGCAGGAAAGAACATGTGAGCAAAAGGCCAGCAAAAGGCCAGGAACCGTAAAAA
GGCCGCGTTGCTGGCGTTTTTCCATAGGCTCCGCCCCCCTGACGAGCATCACAAAAATCGACGCTCAAGT
CAGAGGTGGCGAAACCCGACAGGACTATAAAGATACCAGGCGTTTCCCCCTGGAAGCTCCCTCGTGCGCT
CTCCTGTTCCGACCCTGCCGCTTACCGGATACCTGTCCGCCTTTCTCCCTTCGGGAAGCGTGGCGCTTTC
TCATAGCTCACGCTGTAGGTATCTCAGTTCGGTGTAGGTCGTTCGCTCCAAGCTGGGCTGTGTGCACGAA
CCCCCCGTTCAGCCCGACCGCTGCGCCTTATCCGGTAACTATCGTCTTGAGTCCAACCCGGTAAGACACG
ACTTATCGCCACTGGCAGCAGCCACTGGTAACAGGATTAGCAGAGCGAGGTATGTAGGCGGTGCTACAGA
GTTCTTGAAGTGGTGGCCTAACTACGGCTACACTAGAAGAACAGTATTTGGTATCTGCGCTCTGCTGAAG
CCAGTTACCTTCGGAAAAAGAGTTGGTAGCTCTTGATCCGGCAAACAAACCACCGCTGGTAGCGGTGGTT
TTTTTGTTTGCAAGCAGCAGATTACGCGCAGAAAAAAAGGATCTCAAGAAGATCCTTTGATCTTTTCTAC
GGGGTCTGACGCTCAGTGGAACGAAAACTCACGTTAAGGGATTTTGGTCATGAGATTATCAAAAAGGATC
TTCACCTAGATCCTTTTAAATTAAAAATGAAGTTTTAAATCAATCTAAAGTATATATGAGTAAACTTGGT
CTGACAGTTACCAATGCTTAATCAGTGAGGCACCTATCTCAGCGATCTGTCTATTTCGTTCATCCATAGT
TGCCTGACTCCCCGTCGTGTAGATAACTACGATACGGGAGGGCTTACCATCTGGCCCCAGTGCTGCAATG
ATACCGCGAGACCCACGCTCACCGGCTCCAGATTTATCAGCAATAAACCAGCCAGCCGGAAGGGCCGAGC
GCAGAAGTGGTCCTGCAACTTTATCCGCCTCCATCCAGTCTATTAATTGTTGCCGGGAAGCTAGAGTAAG
TAGTTCGCCAGTTAATAGTTTGCGCAACGTTGTTGCCATTGCTACAGGCATCGTGGTGTCACGCTCGTCG
TTTGGTATGGCTTCATTCAGCTCCGGTTCCCAACGATCAAGGCGAGTTACATGATCCCCCATGTTGTGCA
AAAAAGCGGTTAGCTCCTTCGGTCCTCCGATCGTTGTCAGAAGTAAGTTGGCCGCAGTGTTATCACTCAT
GGTTATGGCAGCACTGCATAATTCTCTTACTGTCATGCCATCCGTAAGATGCTTTTCTGTGACTGGTGAG
TACTCAACCAAGTCATTCTGAGAATAGTGTATGCGGCGACCGAGTTGCTCTTGCCCGGCGTCAATACGGG
ATAATACCGCGCCACATAGCAGAACTTTAAAAGTGCTCATCATTGGAAAACGTTCTTCGGGGCGAAAACT
CTCAAGGATCTTACCGCTGTTGAGATCCAGTTCGATGTAACCCACTCGTGCACCCAACTGATCTTCAGCA
TCTTTTACTTTCACCAGCGTTTCTGGGTGAGCAAAAACAGGAAGGCAAAATGCCGCAAAAAAGGGAATAA
GGGCGACACGGAAATGTTGAATACTCATACTCTTCCTTTTTCAATATTATTGAAGCATTTATCAGGGTTA
TTGTCTCATGAGCGGATACATATTTGAATGTATTTAGAAAAATAAACAAATAGGGGTTCCGCGCACATTT
CCCCGAAAAGTGCCACCTGACGTC
Features (pLannotate 1.2.2; 20 found; start..end, strand, type, name):
     28..80      -  misc_feature   bom (fragment): basis of mobility region from pBR322
    235..614     +  enhancer       CMV enhancer: human cytomegalovirus immediate early enhancer
    615..818     +  promoter       CMV promoter: human cytomegalovirus (CMV) immediate early promoter
    814..847     +  LTR            5' LTR (truncated) (fragment): truncated 5' long terminal repeat (LTR) from HIV-1
    863..881     +  promoter       T7 promoter: promoter for bacteriophage T7 RNA polymerase
    900..3395    +  CDS            Prom1: PROM1_MOUSE - Also known as Prom, Proml1. Experimental evidence at protein level: Swiss-Prot protein existence level 1. May play a role in cell differentiation, proliferation and apoptosis. Binds cholesterol in cholesterol-containing plasma membrane microdomains and may play a role in the organization of the apical plasma membrane in epithelial cells. During early retinal development acts as a key regulator of disk morphogenesis (PubMed:19228982). Involved in regulation of MAPK and Akt signaling pathways. In neuroblastoma cells suppresses cell differentiation such as neurite outgrowth in a RET
   3460..3684    +  polyA_signal   bGH poly(A) signal: bovine growth hormone polyadenylation signal
   3688..3709    +  promoter       SV40 promoter (fragment): SV40 enhancer and early promoter
   3730..4158    +  rep_origin     f1 ori (sequence partly withheld): f1 bacteriophage origin of replication; arrow indicates direction of (+) strand synthesis
   4172..4501    +  promoter       SV40 promoter: SV40 enhancer and early promoter
   4568..5359    +  CDS            neo: KKA2_KLEPN - Also known as kan, nptII. Experimental evidence at protein level: Swiss-Prot protein existence level 1. Resistance to kanamycin, neomycin, paromomycin, ribostamycin, butirosin and gentamicin B. From Klebsiella pneumoniae.
   5383..5541    +  CDS            ble (fragment): BLE_KLEPN - Experimental evidence at protein level: Swiss-Prot protein existence level 1. Binding protein with a strong affinity to the bleomycin family of antibiotics. Binds to CL990; an antimitotic-antibiotic compound. From Klebsiella pneumoniae.
   5536..5657    +  polyA_signal   SV40 poly(A) signal: SV40 polyadenylation signal
   5730..5746    -  protein_bind   lac operator: The lac repressor binds to the lac operator to inhibit transcription in E. coli. This inhibition can be relieved by adding lactose or isopropyl-β-D-thiogalactopyranoside (IPTG). lac repressor encoded by lacI
   5754..5784    -  promoter       lac promoter: promoter for the E. coli lac operon
   5799..5820    -  protein_bind   CAP binding site: CAP binding activates transcription in the presence of cAMP. E. coli catabolite activator protein
   5833..5925    -  CDS            lacI (fragment): lac repressor; lacI; The lac repressor binds to the lac operator to inhibit transcription in E. coli. This inhibition can be relieved by adding lactose or isopropyl-β-D-thiogalactopyranoside (IPTG).
   6108..6696    -  rep_origin     ori: high-copy-number ColE1/pMB1/pBR322/pUC origin of replication
   6867..7727    -  CDS            AmpR: β-lactamase; bla; confers resistance to ampicillin, carbenicillin, and related antibiotics
   7728..7832    -  promoter       AmpR promoter: bla
