[The description below was written by a language model from this plasmid's Addgene catalogue record and pLannotate feature annotations shown in this document.]
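Description:
pcDNA-Prom1 SV8 (-Ex19a) is a mammalian expression plasmid built on the Invitrogen pcDNA3.1(+) backbone, with a sequenced length of about 7.9 kb. In E. coli it is maintained as a high-copy plasmid through a ColE1/pUC-type origin and selected with ampicillin via the β-lactamase gene under its own promoter. An f1 origin is also present, along with small lac promoter/operator remnants typical of this backbone. For selection in mammalian cells, the vector carries a neomycin phosphotransferase gene driven by the SV40 enhancer/early promoter and terminated by the SV40 polyadenylation signal. The short HIV-1 LTR, ble, lacI and extra SV40 promoter fragments called by the automated annotation are partial matches rather than functional modules.

The payload is the mouse Prom1 (prominin-1, CD133) coding sequence corresponding to splice variant SV8, derived from an MGC cDNA clone and inserted by Gibson assembly downstream of the human CMV immediate-early enhancer and promoter, with the bovine growth hormone polyadenylation signal providing 3' end processing. A T7 promoter lies between the CMV promoter and the open reading frame and could support in vitro transcription. This version lacks exon 19a, removing amino acids 696-701, and the catalogue entry records a C-terminal Flag tag, although the tag is not annotated separately in the feature table. The 5' NheI cloning site was destroyed during assembly, while the 3' XbaI site was retained. The construct is intended for expressing the Flag-tagged exon-deletion variant in mammalian cells. The associated publication concerns the structural epitope on mouse PROM1 recognised by the 13A4 monoclonal antibody, which suggests use in comparing antibody recognition across Prom1 variants.
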