Addgene plasmid #184012: pcDNA-Prom1 SV8 (-Ex19a)
Purpose: Mammalian Flag tagged expression clone for the mouse Prom1 splicing variant SV8 (GenBank accession BC028286). Deletion of exon 19a (amino acids 696-701).
Depositing lab: Peter Stoilov. Depositing organization: West Virginia State University. Publication: The mAB 13A4 monoclonal antibody to the mouse PROM1 protein recognizes a structural epitope. Matalkah F, Rhodes S, Ramamurthy V, Stoilov P. PLoS One. 2022 Oct 10;17(10):e0274958. doi: 10.1371/journal.pone.0274958. eCollection 2022. PubMed 36215230.
Backbone
  Vector backbone: pcDNA3.1(+)
  Backbone manufacturer: Invitrogen
  Vector type: Mammalian Expression
Growth in bacteria
  Bacterial resistance: Ampicillin, 100 μg/mL
  Growth temperature: 37°C
  Growth strain: DH5alpha
  Copy number: High Copy
Gene/Insert
  Gene/Insert name: Prom1 SV8(-Ex19a)
  Species: M. musculus (mouse)
  Mutation: Deletion of exon 19a (amino acids 696-701).
  Entrez Gene: Prom1 (a.k.a. 4932416E19Rik, AC133, CD133, Prom, Prom-1, Proml1)
  Tag / fusion protein: Flag (C terminal on insert)
  Cloning method: Gibson Cloning
Resource information
  A portion of this plasmid was derived from a plasmid made by: Derived from MGC clone ID: 4502359
Terms and licenses: Academic/Nonprofit Terms; Industry Terms: Not Available to Industry
Depositor comments: 5' Cloning Site: NheI (destroyed during cloning), 3' Cloning Site: XbaI (not destroyed). Please visit https://doi.org/10.1101/2022.03.04.482347 for bioRxiv preprint.
How to cite: pcDNA-Prom1 SV8 (-Ex19a) was a gift from Peter Stoilov (Addgene plasmid # 184012 ; http://n2t.net/addgene:184012 ; RRID:Addgene_184012)
